Addgene plasmid #52263: pSA3
Purpose: Bacterial expression of human 6His-tagged SUMO3 and SUMO-E1
Depositing lab: Primo Schaer. Depositing organization: University of Basel. Publication: Versatile Recombinant SUMOylation System for the Production of SUMO-Modified Protein. Weber AR, Schuermann D, Schar P. PLoS One. 2014 Jul 9;9(7):e102157. doi: 10.1371/journal.pone.0102157. eCollection 2014. PubMed 25007328.
Backbone
  Vector backbone: pCDFDuet-1
  Backbone manufacturer: Novagen
  Backbone size w/o insert (bp): 3781
  Total vector size (bp): 6965
  Modifications to backbone: linker with T7 terminator cloned into the AflII site between the two expression units of pCDFDuet1
  Vector type: Bacterial Expression
Growth in bacteria
  Bacterial resistance: Streptomycin, 50 μg/mL
  Growth temperature: 37°C
  Growth strain: DH5alpha
  Growth instructions: In combination with a second vector for protein expression in BL21(DE3) cells, the selection pressure was reduced by half to 25 mg/L Streptomycin
  Copy number: Low Copy
Gene/Insert 1
  Gene/Insert name: SUMO-3 (alt name: SMT3H1)
  Species: H. sapiens (human)
  Insert size (bp): 327
  Mutation: C-terminal gly-gly
  GenBank ID: NM_006936.2
  Entrez Gene: SUMO3 (a.k.a. SMT3A, SMT3H1, SUMO-3, Smt3B)
  Promoter: T7
  Tag / fusion protein: 6His-tag (N terminal on backbone)
  Cloning method: Restriction Enzyme; 5′ cloning site BglII (destroyed during cloning); 3′ cloning site PstI (not destroyed)
  Sequencing primers: 5′ TAATACGACTCACTATAGGG
Gene/Insert 2
  Gene/Insert name: SAE-2 (alt name: UBA 2)
  Species: H. sapiens (human)
  Insert size (bp): 1947
  GenBank ID: NM_005499.2
  Entrez Gene: UBA2 (a.k.a. ACCES, ARX, HRIHFB2115, SAE2)
  Promoter: T7
  Cloning method: Restriction Enzyme; 5′ cloning site EcoRI (destroyed during cloning); 3′ cloning site NotI (not destroyed)
  Sequencing primers: 5′ TAATACGACTCACTATAGGG
Gene/Insert 3
  Gene/Insert name: SAE-1 (alt names: Aos1; Uble1a)
  Species: H. sapiens (human)
  Insert size (bp): 1041
  GenBank ID: NM_005500.2
  Entrez Gene: SAE1 (a.k.a. AOS1, HSPC140, SUA1, UBLE1A)
  Promoter: rbs
  Cloning method: Restriction Enzyme; 5′ cloning site NotI (not destroyed); 3′ cloning site NheI (destroyed during cloning)
  Sequencing primers: 5′ GATGAGAAAGAGAATCTCAG
Resource information
  A portion of this plasmid was derived from a plasmid made by: cDNAs of the SUMO components were amplified from pGEX-based expression vectors kindly gifted by Ronald Hay and Marc Hottiger
Terms and licenses: Academic/Nonprofit Terms; Industry Terms: Not Available to Industry
How to cite: pSA3 was a gift from Primo Schaer (Addgene plasmid # 52263 ; http://n2t.net/addgene:52263 ; RRID:Addgene_52263)
