[The description below was written by a language model from this plasmid's Addgene catalogue record and pLannotate feature annotations shown in this document.]
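Description:
pSA3 is a bacterial expression plasmid built on the Novagen pCDFDuet-1 backbone, designed to co-produce human SUMO3 and the heterodimeric SUMO-activating enzyme (E1) in E. coli. It replicates from the low-copy CloDF13 origin, which is compatible with other common origins and so allows it to be maintained alongside a second expression plasmid. Selection is by streptomycin through the aadA (SmR) aminoglycoside adenylyltransferase gene. The backbone also carries lacI, supplying the repressor that keeps both T7/lac operator expression units off until induced with IPTG in a host providing T7 RNA polymerase, such as BL21(DE3).

The first expression unit (T7 promoter, lac operator, T7 gene 10 ribosome binding site) drives SUMO3 fused to a backbone-encoded N-terminal 6His tag. The coding sequence ends at the C-terminal Gly-Gly, so the protein is made in its mature, conjugation-competent form without needing protease processing. The second T7/lac unit expresses the E1 subunits as a bicistronic message: SAE2 (UBA2), which carries the catalytic cysteine, followed by SAE1 (Aos1), which is translated from its own ribosome binding site rather than a separate promoter, with a T7 terminator downstream. According to the record, a linker carrying an additional T7 terminator was inserted between the two units, although the automated annotation does not mark it. The short SET1 and TcR fragments the annotation does call appear to be incidental matches to backbone sequence rather than functional elements.

The plasmid is one component of a recombinant SUMOylation system for producing SUMO-modified proteins in bacteria. The record notes its use together with a second vector, but does not specify what that vector contains.
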