Features (pLannotate 1.2.2; 18 found; start..end, strand, type, name):
      1..19      +  promoter       T7 promoter: promoter for bacteriophage T7 RNA polymerase
     20..44      +  protein_bind   lac operator: The lac repressor binds to the lac operator to inhibit transcription in E. coli. This inhibition can be relieved by adding lactose or isopropyl-β-D-thiogalactopyranoside (IPTG). lac repressor encoded by lacI
     59..81      +  RBS            RBS: efficient ribosome binding site from bacteriophage T7 gene 10 (Olins and Rangwala, 1989)
    139..414     +  CDS            SUMO3: human small ubiquitin-related modifier 3
    531..549     +  promoter       T7 promoter: promoter for bacteriophage T7 RNA polymerase
    550..574     +  protein_bind   lac operator: The lac repressor binds to the lac operator to inhibit transcription in E. coli. This inhibition can be relieved by adding lactose or isopropyl-β-D-thiogalactopyranoside (IPTG). lac repressor encoded by lacI
    644..2563    +  CDS            UBA2: SAE2_HUMAN - Also known as SAE2, UBLE1B. Experimental evidence at protein level: Swiss-Prot protein existence level 1. The heterodimer acts as an E1 ligase for SUMO1, SUMO2, SUMO3, and probably SUMO4. It mediates ATP-dependent activation of SUMO proteins followed by formation of a thioester bond between a SUMO protein and a conserved active site cysteine residue on UBA2/SAE2. From Homo sapiens (Human).
   2595..3632    +  CDS            SAE1: SAE1_HUMAN - Also known as AOS1, SUA1, UBLE1A. Experimental evidence at protein level: Swiss-Prot protein existence level 1. The heterodimer acts as an E1 ligase for SUMO1, SUMO2, SUMO3, and probably SUMO4. It mediates ATP-dependent activation of SUMO proteins followed by formation of a thioester bond between a SUMO protein and a conserved active site cysteine residue on UBA2/SAE2. From Homo sapiens (Human).
   3638..3655    +  CDS            SET1 (fragment): solubility-enhancement tag derived from T7 phage gene 10B
   3663..3710    +  terminator     T7 terminator: transcription terminator for bacteriophage T7 RNA polymerase
   3881..4672    -  CDS            SmR: aminoglycoside adenylyltransferase (Murphy, 1985); aadA; confers resistance to spectinomycin and streptomycin
   4673..4764    -  promoter       AmpR promoter: bla
   4812..5550    -  rep_origin     CloDF13 ori: Plasmids containing the CloDF13 (CDF) origin of replication can be propagated in E. coli cells that contain additional plasmids with compatible origins.
   5647..5711    -  CDS            TcR (fragment): tetracycline efflux protein; tet; confers resistance to tetracycline
   5726..5747    -  protein_bind   CAP binding site: CAP binding activates transcription in the presence of cAMP. E. coli catabolite activator protein
   5760..6842    -  CDS            lacI: lac repressor; lacI; The lac repressor binds to the lac operator to inhibit transcription in E. coli. This inhibition can be relieved by adding lactose or isopropyl-β-D-thiogalactopyranoside (IPTG).
   6843..6920    -  promoter       lacI promoter: lacI
   6928..6963    -  CDS            TcR (fragment): tetracycline efflux protein; tet; confers resistance to tetracycline
>Addgene plasmid #52263 | pSA3 | depositor full sequence | sequence record 80812 | pSA3 sequence 6965 bps
TAATACGACTCACTATAGGGGAATTGTGAGCGGATAACAATTCCCCTGTAGAAATAATTTTGTTTAACTT
TAATAAGGAGATATACCATGGGCAGCAGCCATCACCATCATCACCACAGCCAGGATCTGGTTCCGCGTAT
GTCCGAGGAGAAGCCCAAGGAGGGTGTGAAGACAGAGAATGACCACATCAACCTGAAGGTGGCAGGGCAG
GACGGCTCCGTGGTGCAGTTCAAGATCAAGAGGCACACGCCGCTGAGCAAGCTGATGAAGGCCTACTGCG
AGAGGCAGGGCTTGTCAATGAGGCAGATCAGATTCAGGTTCGACGGGCAGCCAATCAATGAAACTGACAC
TCCAGCACAGCTGGAGATGGAGGACGAGGACACCATCGACGTGTTCCAGCAGCAGACGGGAGGTTAGCTC
GAGCGGCCGCATCGTGACTGACTGACGCTGCAGGTCGACAAGCTTGCGGCCGCATAATGCTTAAGTCGAA
CAGAAAGTAATCGTATTGTACACGGCCGCATAATCGAAATTAATACGACTCACTATAGGGGAATTGTGAG
CGGATAACAATTCCCCATCTTAGTATATTAGTTAAGTATAAGAAGGAGATATACATATGGCAGATCTCAA
TTCCCGGGTCGACATGGCACTGTCGCGGGGGCTGCCCCGGGAGCTGGCTGAGGCGGTGGCCGGGGGCCGG
GTGCTGGTGGTGGGGGCGGGCGGCATCGGCTGCGAGCTCCTCAAGAATCTCGTGCTCACCGGTTTCTCCC
ACATCGACCTGATTGATCTGGATACTATTGATGTAAGCAACCTCAACAGACAGTTTTTGTTTCAAAAGAA
ACATGTTGGAAGATCAAAGGCACAGGTTGCCAAGGAAAGTGTACTGCAGTTTTACCCGAAAGCTAATATC
GTTGCCTACCATGACAGCATCATGAACCCTGACTATAATGTGGAATTTTTCCGACAGTTTATACTGGTTA
TGAATGCTTTAGATAACAGAGCTGCCCGAAACCATGTTAATAGAATGTGCCTGGCAGCTGATGTTCCTCT
TATTGAAAGTGGAACAGCTGGGTATCTTGGACAAGTAACTACTATCAAAAAGGGTGTGACCGAGTGTTAT
GAGTGTCATCCTAAGCCGACCCAGAGAACCTTTCCTGGCTGTACAATTCGTAACACACCTTCAGAACCTA
TACATTGCATCGTTTGGGCAAAGTACTTGTTCAACCAGTTGTTTGGGGAAGAAGATGCTGATCAAGAAGT
ATCTCCTGACAGAGCTGACCCTGAAGCTGCCTGGGAACCAACGGAAGCCGAAGCCAGAGCTAGAGCATCT
AATGAAGATGGTGACATTAAACGTATTTCTACTAAGGAATGGGCTAAATCAACTGGATATGATCCAGTTA
AACTTTTTACCAAGCTTTTTAAAGATGACATCAGGTATCTGTTGACAATGGACAAACTATGGCGGAAAAG
GAAACCTCCAGTTCCGTTGGACTGGGCTGAAGTACAAAGTCAAGGAGAAGAAACGAATGCATCAGATCAA
CAGAATGAACCCCAGTTAGGCCTGAAAGACCAGCAGGTTCTAGATGTAAAGAGCTATGCACGTCTTTTTT
CAAAGAGCATCGAGACTTTGAGAGTTCATTTAGCAGAAAAGGGGGATGGAGCTGAGCTCATATGGGATAA
GGATGACCCATCTGCAATGGATTTTGTCACCTCTGCTGCAAACCTCAGGATGCATATTTTCAGTATGAAT
ATGAAGAGTAGATTTGATATCAAATCAATGGCAGGGAACATTATTCCTGCTATTGCTACTACTAATGCAG
TAATTGCTGGGTTGATAGTATTGGAAGGATTGAAGATTTTATCAGGAAAAATAGACCAGTGCAGAACAAT
TTTTTTGAATAAACAACCAAACCCAAGAAAGAAGCTTCTTGTGCCTTGTGCACTGGATCCTCCCAACCCC
AATTGTTATGTATGTGCCAGCAAGCCAGAGGTGACTGTGCGGCTGAATGTCCATAAAGTGACTGTTCTCA
CCTTACAAGACAAGATAGTGAAAGAAAAATTTGCTATGGTAGCACCAGATGTCCAAATTGAAGATGGGAA
AGGAACAATCCTAATATCTTCCGAAGAGGGAGAGACGGAAGCTAATAATCACAAGAAGTTGTCAGAATTT
GGAATTAGAAATGGCAGCCGGCTTCAAGCAGATGACTTCCTCCAGGACTATACTTTATTGATCAACATCC
TTCATAGTGAAGACCTAGGAAAGGACGTTGAATTTGAAGTTGTTGGTGATGCTCCGGAAAAAGTGGGGCC
CAAACAAGCTGAAGATGCTGCCAAAAGCATAACCAATGGCAGTGATGATGGAGCTCAGCCCTCCACCTCC
ACAGCTCAAGAGCAAGATGACGTTCTCATAGTTGATTCGGATGAAGAAGATTCTTCAAATAATGCCGACG
TCAGTGAAGAAGAGAGAAGCCGCAAGAGGAAATTAGATGAGAAAGAGAATCTCAGTGCAAAGAGGTCACG
TATAGAACAGAAGGAAGAGCTTGATGATGTCATAGCATTAGATTGAGCGGCCGCATTAAAAGGAGGAATT
AACTATGGTGGAGAAGGAGGAGGCTGGCGGCGGCATTAGCGAGGAGGAGGCGGCACAGTATGACCGGCAG
ATCCGCCTGTGGGGACTGGAGGCCCAGAAACGGCTGCGGGCCTCTCGGGTGCTTCTTGTCGGCTTGAAAG
GACTTGGGGCTGAAATTGCCAAGAATCTCATCTTGGCAGGAGTGAAAGGACTGACCATGCTGGATCACGA
ACAGGTAACTCCAGAAGATCCCGGAGCTCAGTTCTTGATTCGTACTGGGTCTGTTGGCCGAAATAGGGCT
GAAGCCTCTTTGGAGCGAGCTCAGAATCTCAACCCCATGGTGGATGTGAAGGTGGACACTGAGGATATAG
AGAAGAAACCAGAGTCATTTTTCACTCAATTCGATGCTGTGTGTCTGACTTGCTGCTCCAGGGATGTCAT
AGTTAAAGTTGACCAGATCTGTCACAAAAATAGCATCAAGTTCTTTACAGGAGATGTTTTTGGCTACCAT
GGATACACATTTGCCAATCTAGGAGAGCATGAGTTTGTAGAGGAGAAAACTAAAGTTGCCAAAGTTAGCC
AAGGAGTAGAAGATGGGCCCGACACCAAGAGAGCAAAACTTGATTCTTCTGAGACAACGATGGTCAAAAA
GAAGGTGGTCTTCTGCCCTGTTAAAGAAGCCCTGGAGGTGGACTGGAGCAGTGAGAAAGCAAAGGCTGCT
CTGAAGCGCACGACCTCCGACTACTTTCTCCTTCAAGTGCTCTTAAAGTTCCGTACAGATAAAGGAAGAG
ATCCCAGTTCTGATACATATGAGGAAGATTCTGAGTTGTTGCTCCAGATACGAAATGATGTGCTTGACTC
ACTGGGTATTAGTCCTGACCTGCTTCCTGAGGACTTTGTCAGGTACTGCTTCTCCGAGATGGCCCCAGTG
TGTGCGGTGGTTGGAGGGATTTTGGCACAGGAAATTGTGAAGGCCCTGTCTCAGCGGGACCCTCCTCACA
ACAACTTCTTCTTCTTCGATGGCATGAAGGGGAATGGGATTGTGGAGTGCCTTGGCCCCAAGGGCTAGGC
TGCTGCCACCGCTGAGCAATAACTAGCATAACCCCTTGGGGCCTCTAAACGGGTCTTGAGGGGTTTTTTG
CTGAAACCTCAGGCATTTGAGAAGCACACGGTCACACTGCTTCCGGTAGTCAATAAACCGGTAAACCAGC
AATAGACATAAGCGGCTATTTAACGACCCTGCCCTGAACCGACGACCGGGTCATCGTGGCCGGATCTTGC
GGCCCCTCGGCTTGAACGAATTGTTAGACATTATTTGCCGACTACCTTGGTGATCTCGCCTTTCACGTAG
TGGACAAATTCTTCCAACTGATCTGCGCGCGAGGCCAAGCGATCTTCTTCTTGTCCAAGATAAGCCTGTC
TAGCTTCAAGTATGACGGGCTGATACTGGGCCGGCAGGCGCTCCATTGCCCAGTCGGCAGCGACATCCTT
CGGCGCGATTTTGCCGGTTACTGCGCTGTACCAAATGCGGGACAACGTAAGCACTACATTTCGCTCATCG
CCAGCCCAGTCGGGCGGCGAGTTCCATAGCGTTAAGGTTTCATTTAGCGCCTCAAATAGATCCTGTTCAG
GAACCGGATCAAAGAGTTCCTCCGCCGCTGGACCTACCAAGGCAACGCTATGTTCTCTTGCTTTTGTCAG
CAAGATAGCCAGATCAATGTCGATCGTGGCTGGCTCGAAGATACCTGCAAGAATGTCATTGCGCTGCCAT
TCTCCAAATTGCAGTTCGCGCTTAGCTGGATAACGCCACGGAATGATGTCGTCGTGCACAACAATGGTGA
CTTCTACAGCGCGGAGAATCTCGCTCTCTCCAGGGGAAGCCGAAGTTTCCAAAAGGTCGTTGATCAAAGC
TCGCCGCGTTGTTTCATCAAGCCTTACGGTCACCGTAACCAGCAAATCAATATCACTGTGTGGCTTCAGG
CCGCCATCCACTGCGGAGCCGTACAAATGTACGGCCAGCAACGTCGGTTCGAGATGGCGCTCGATGACGC
CAACTACCTCTGATAGTTGAGTCGATACTTCGGCGATCACCGCTTCCCTCATACTCTTCCTTTTTCAATA
TTATTGAAGCATTTATCAGGGTTATTGTCTCATGAGCGGATACATATTTGAATGTATTTAGAAAAATAAA
CAAATAGCTAGCTCACTCGGTCGCTACGCTCCGGGCGTGAGACTGCGGCGGGCGCTGCGGACACATACAA
AGTTACCCACAGATTCCGTGGATAAGCAGGGGACTAACATGTGAGGCAAAACAGCAGGGCCGCGCCGGTG
GCGTTTTTCCATAGGCTCCGCCCTCCTGCCAGAGTTCACATAAACAGACGCTTTTCCGGTGCATCTGTGG
GAGCCGTGAGGCTCAACCATGAATCTGACAGTACGGGCGAAACCCGACAGGACTTAAAGATCCCCACCGT
TTCCGGCGGGTCGCTCCCTCTTGCGCTCTCCTGTTCCGACCCTGCCGTTTACCGGATACCTGTTCCGCCT
TTCTCCCTTACGGGAAGTGTGGCGCTTTCTCATAGCTCACACACTGGTATCTCGGCTCGGTGTAGGTCGT
TCGCTCCAAGCTGGGCTGTAAGCAAGAACTCCCCGTTCAGCCCGACTGCTGCGCCTTATCCGGTAACTGT
TCACTTGAGTCCAACCCGGAAAAGCACGGTAAAACGCCACTGGCAGCAGCCATTGGTAACTGGGAGTTCG
CAGAGGATTTGTTTAGCTAAACACGCGGTTGCTCTTGAAGTGTGCGCCAAAGTCCGGCTACACTGGAAGG
ACAGATTTGGTTGCTGTGCTCTGCGAAAGCCAGTTACCACGGTTAAGCAGTTCCCCAACTGACTTAACCT
TCGATCAAACCACCTCCCCAGGTGGTTTTTTCGTTTACAGGGCAAAAGATTACGCGCAGAAAAAAAGGAT
CTCAAGAAGATCCTTTGATCTTTTCTACTGAACCGCTCTAGATTTCAGTGCAATTTATCTCTTCAAATGT
AGCACCTGAAGTCAGCCCCATACGATATAAGTTGTAATTCTCATGTTAGTCATGCCCCGCGCCCACCGGA
AGGAGCTGACTGGGTTGAAGGCTCTCAAGGGCATCGGTCGAGATCCCGGTGCCTAATGAGTGAGCTAACT
TACATTAATTGCGTTGCGCTCACTGCCCGCTTTCCAGTCGGGAAACCTGTCGTGCCAGCTGCATTAATGA
ATCGGCCAACGCGCGGGGAGAGGCGGTTTGCGTATTGGGCGCCAGGGTGGTTTTTCTTTTCACCAGTGAG
ACGGGCAACAGCTGATTGCCCTTCACCGCCTGGCCCTGAGAGAGTTGCAGCAAGCGGTCCACGCTGGTTT
GCCCCAGCAGGCGAAAATCCTGTTTGATGGTGGTTAACGGCGGGATATAACATGAGCTGTCTTCGGTATC
GTCGTATCCCACTACCGAGATGTCCGCACCAACGCGCAGCCCGGACTCGGTAATGGCGCGCATTGCGCCC
AGCGCCATCTGATCGTTGGCAACCAGCATCGCAGTGGGAACGATGCCCTCATTCAGCATTTGCATGGTTT
GTTGAAAACCGGACATGGCACTCCAGTCGCCTTCCCGTTCCGCTATCGGCTGAATTTGATTGCGAGTGAG
ATATTTATGCCAGCCAGCCAGACGCAGACGCGCCGAGACAGAACTTAATGGGCCCGCTAACAGCGCGATT
TGCTGGTGACCCAATGCGACCAGATGCTCCACGCCCAGTCGCGTACCGTCTTCATGGGAGAAAATAATAC
TGTTGATGGGTGTCTGGTCAGAGACATCAAGAAATAACGCCGGAACATTAGTGCAGGCAGCTTCCACAGC
AATGGCATCCTGGTCATCCAGCGGATAGTTAATGATCAGCCCACTGACGCGTTGCGCGAGAAGATTGTGC
ACCGCCGCTTTACAGGCTTCGACGCCGCTTCGTTCTACCATCGACACCACCACGCTGGCACCCAGTTGAT
CGGCGCGAGATTTAATCGCCGCGACAATTTGCGACGGCGCGTGCAGGGCCAGACTGGAGGTGGCAACGCC
AATCAGCAACGACTGTTTGCCCGCCAGTTGTTGTGCCACGCGGTTGGGAATGTAATTCAGCTCCGCCATC
GCCGCTTCCACTTTTTCCCGCGTTTTCGCAGAAACGTGGCTGGCCTGGTTCACCACGCGGGAAACGGTCT
GATAAGAGACACCGGCATACTCTGCGACATCGTATAACGTTACTGGTTTCACATTCACCACCCTGAATTG
ACTCTCTTCCGGGCGCTATCATGCCATACCGCGAAAGGTTTTGCGCCATTCGATGGTGTCCGGGATCTCG
ACGCTCTCCCTTATGCGACTCCTGCATTAGGAAAT
