>Addgene plasmid #52263 | pSA3 | addgene partial sequence | sequence record 89603 | LacI-R 5'-GGCATACTCTGCGACATCGT-3'
ACCCTGAATTGACTCTCTTCCGGGCGCTATCATGCCATACCGCGAAAGGTTTTGCGCCATTCGATGGTGT
CCGGGATCTCGACGCTCTCCCTTATGCGACTCCTGCATTAGGAAATTAATACGACTCACTATAGGGGAAT
TGTGAGCGGATAACAATTCCCCTGTAGAAATAATTTTGTTTAACTTTAATAAGGAGATATACCATGGGCA
GCAGCCATCACCATCATCACCACAGCCAGGATCTGGTTCCGCGTATGTCCGAGGAGAAGCCCAAGGAGGG
TGTGAAGACAGAGAATGACCACATCAACCTGAAGGTGGCAGGGCAGGACGGCTCCGTGGTGCAGTTCAAG
ATCAAGAGGCACACGCCGCTGAGCAAGCTGATGAAGGCCTACTGCGAGAGGCAGGGCTTGTCAATGAGGC
AGATCAGATTCAGGTTCGACGGGCAGCCAATCAATGAAACTGACACTCCAGCACAGCTGGAGATGGAGGA
CGAGGACACCATCGACGTGTTCCAGCAGCAGACGGGAGGTTAGCTCGAGCGGCCGCATCGTGACTGACTG
ACGCTGCAGGTCGACAAGCTTGCGGCCGCATAATGCTTAAGTCGAACAGAAAGTAATCGTATTGTACACG
GCCGCATAATCGAAATTAATACGACTCACTATAGGGGAATTGTGAGCGGATAACAATTCCCCATCTTAGT
ATATTAGTTAAGTATAAGAAGGAGATATACATATGGCAGATCTCAATTCCCGGGTCGACATGGCACTGTC
GCGGGGGCTGCCCCGGGAGCTGGCTGAGGCGGTGGCCGGGGGCCGGGTGCTGGTGGTGGGGGCGGGCGGC
ATCGGCTGCGAGCTCCTCAAGAATCTCGTGCTCACCGGTTTCTCCCACATCGACCTGATTGATCTGGATA
CTATTGATGTAAGCAACCTCAACAGACAGTTTT
