>Addgene plasmid #52263 | pSA3 | addgene partial sequence | sequence record 90282 | SAE1-R 5'-GGATCTGCCGGTCATACTGT-3'
GCCTCCTCCTTCTCCACCATAGTTAATTCCTCCTTTTAATGCGGCCGCTCAATCTAATGCTATGACATCA
TCAAGCTCTTCCTTCTGTTCTATACGTGACCTCTTTGCACTGAGATTCTCTTTCTCATCTAATTTCCTCT
TGCGGCTTCTCTCTTCTTCACTGACGTCGGCATTATTTGAAGAATCTTCTTCATCCGAATCAACTATGAG
AACGTCATCTTGCTCTTGAGCTGTGGAGGTGGAGGGCTGAGCTCCATCATCACTGCCATTGGTTATGCTT
TTGGCAGCATCTTCAGCTTGTTTGGGCCCCACTTTTTCCGGAGCATCACCAACAACTTCAAATTCAACGT
CCTTTCCTAGGTCTTCACTATGAAGGATGTTGATCAATAAAGTATAGTCCTGGAGGAAGTCATCTGCTTG
AAGCCGGCTGCCATTTCTAATTCCAAATTCTGACAACTTCTTGTGATTATTAGCTTCCGTCTCTCCCTCT
TCGGAAGATATTAGGATTGTTCCTTTCCCATCTTCAATTTGGACATCTGGTGCTACCATAGCAAATTTTT
CTTTCACTATCTTGTCTTGTAAGGTGAGAACAGTCACTTTATGGACATTCAGCCGCACAGTCACCTCTGG
CTTGCTGGCACATACATAACAATTGGGGTTGGGAGGATCCAGTGCACAAGGCACAAGAAGCTTCTTTCTT
GGGTTTGGTTGTTTATTCAAAAAAATTGTTCTGCACTGGTCTATTTTTCCTGATAAAATCTTCAATCCTT
CCAATACTATCAACCCAGCAATTACTGCATTAGTAGTAGC
