>Addgene plasmid #52263 | pSA3 | addgene partial sequence | sequence record 90283 | T7term 5'-GCTAGTTATTGCTCAGCGG-3'
CTCCACAATCCCATTCCCCTTCATGCCATCGAAGAAGAAGAAGTTGTTGTGAGGAGGGTCCCGCTGAGAC
AGGGCCTTCACAATTTCCTGTGCCAAAATCCCTCCAACCACCGCACACACTGGGGCCATCTCGGAGAAGC
AGTACCTGACAAAGTCCTCAGGAAGCAGGTCAGGACTAATACCCAGTGAGTCAAGCACATCATTTCGTAT
CTGGAGCAACAACTCAGAATCTTCCTCATATGTATCAGAACTGGGATCTCTTCCTTTATCTGTACGGAAC
TTTAAGAGCACTTGAAGGAGAAAGTAGTCGGAGGTCGTGCGCTTCAGAGCAGCCTTTGCTTTCTCACTGC
TCCAGTCCACCTCCAGGGCTTCTTTAACAGGGCAGAAGACCACCTTCTTTTTGACCATCGTTGTCTCAGA
AGAATCAAGTTTTGCTCTCTTGGTGTCGGGCCCATCTTCTACTCCTTGGCTAACTTTGGCAACTTTAGTT
TTCTCCTCTACAAACTCATGCTCTCCTAGATTGGCAAATGTGTATCCATGGTAGCCAAAAACATCTCCTG
TAAAGAACTTGATGCTATTTTTGTGACAGATCTGGTCAACTTTAACTATGACATCCCTGGAGCAGCAAGT
CAGACACACAGCATCGAATTGAGTGAAAAATGACTCTGGTTTCTTCTCTATATCCTCAGTGTCCACCTTC
ACATCCACCATGGGGTTGAGATTCTGAGCTCGCTCCAAAGAGGCTTCAGCCCTATTTCGGCCAACAGACC
CAGTACGAATCAAGAACTGAGCTCCGGGATCTTCTGGAGTTACCTGTTCGTGATCCAGCATGGTCAGTCC
TTTCACTCCTGCCAAGATGAGATTCTTGGCAAT
